Addgene plasmid #208310: ABE-RA4.5
Purpose: Expresses ABE-RA4.5 in mammalian cells
Depositing lab: Weixin Tang. Depositing organization: University of Chicago. Publication: An adenine base editor variant expands context compatibility. Xiao YL, Wu Y, Tang W. Nat Biotechnol. 2024 Jan 2. doi: 10.1038/s41587-023-01994-3. PubMed 38168987.
Backbone
  Vector backbone: pCMV with a BR322 origin
  Backbone size w/o insert (bp): 3402
  Vector type: Mammalian Expression
Growth in bacteria
  Bacterial resistance: Ampicillin, 100 μg/mL
  Growth temperature: 37°C
  Growth strain: DH5alpha
  Copy number: High Copy
Gene/Insert
  Gene/Insert name: TadA-RA4.5-SpCas9 D10A
  Species: E. coli
  Insert size (bp): 4818
  Mutation: P48A, R51H, I76F, A106V, D108G, K110R, T111H, D119N, H123Y, M126I, N127K, D147R, R152P, Q154R, E155V, I156F, T166I
  Cloning method: Restriction Enzyme; 5′ cloning site Unknown (unknown if destroyed); 3′ cloning site Unknown (unknown if destroyed)
Terms and licenses: Academic/Nonprofit Terms; Industry Terms: Not Available to Industry
How to cite: ABE-RA4.5 was a gift from Weixin Tang (Addgene plasmid # 208310 ; http://n2t.net/addgene:208310 ; RRID:Addgene_208310)
