[The description below was written by a language model from this plasmid's Addgene catalogue record and pLannotate feature annotations shown in this document.]
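Description:
ABE-RA4.5 is a mammalian expression plasmid of about 8.2 kb that encodes an adenine base editor: an engineered variant of the E. coli tRNA adenosine deaminase TadA fused to the N-terminus of Streptococcus pyogenes Cas9 carrying the D10A nickase mutation. The backbone is a pCMV-type vector with a high-copy pBR322/ColE1-family origin and a β-lactamase gene under its own promoter, so it is propagated in E. coli under ampicillin selection. No mammalian selection marker is annotated, which suggests use by transient transfection. Short remnants of lac regulatory elements, a lacI fragment, a bom fragment and a small SV40 promoter fragment are backbone carry-over rather than functional parts.

The fusion open reading frame is driven by the human CMV immediate-early enhancer and promoter and terminated by the bovine growth hormone polyadenylation signal. A T7 promoter sits just upstream of the coding region, which would allow in vitro transcription of the editor mRNA. The TadA domain carries seventeen recorded substitutions (including A106V, D108G, H123Y, D147R, E155V, I156F and T166I) that define the RA4.5 variant. The gap between the annotated tadA and Cas9 segments presumably holds a linker, although it is not annotated. The automated annotation labels the Cas9 portion as a dCas9 fragment, but the catalogue describes it as the D10A form only, which nicks the non-edited strand. Nuclear localisation signals and any tags are not listed in the record.

No guide RNA cassette is annotated, so a guide would need to be supplied from a separate construct. The plasmid is used to perform programmable A•T-to-G•C conversion in mammalian cells, and the associated work presents this variant as an adenine base editor with expanded sequence-context compatibility.
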