Features (pLannotate 1.2.2; 16 found; start..end, strand, type, name):
   3353..3577    +  polyA_signal   bGH poly(A) signal: bovine growth hormone polyadenylation signal
   3581..3602    +  promoter       SV40 promoter (fragment): SV40 enhancer and early promoter
   3607..3623    +  misc_feature   MCS (fragment): pBluescript multiple cloning site
   3672..3688    -  protein_bind   lac operator: The lac repressor binds to the lac operator to inhibit transcription in E. coli. This inhibition can be relieved by adding lactose or isopropyl-β-D-thiogalactopyranoside (IPTG). lac repressor encoded by lacI
   3696..3726    -  promoter       lac promoter: promoter for the E. coli lac operon
   3741..3762    -  protein_bind   CAP binding site: CAP binding activates transcription in the presence of cAMP. E. coli catabolite activator protein
   3775..3867    -  CDS            lacI (fragment): lac repressor; lacI; The lac repressor binds to the lac operator to inhibit transcription in E. coli. This inhibition can be relieved by adding lactose or isopropyl-β-D-thiogalactopyranoside (IPTG).
   4050..4638    -  rep_origin     ori: high-copy-number ColE1/pMB1/pBR322/pUC origin of replication
   4809..5669    -  CDS            AmpR: β-lactamase; bla; confers resistance to ampicillin, carbenicillin, and related antibiotics
   5670..5774    -  promoter       AmpR promoter: bla
   5845..5889    -  misc_feature   bom (fragment): basis of mobility region from pBR322
   6044..6423    +  enhancer       CMV enhancer: human cytomegalovirus immediate early enhancer
   6424..6627    +  promoter       CMV promoter: human cytomegalovirus (CMV) immediate early promoter
   6669..6687    +  promoter       T7 promoter: promoter for bacteriophage T7 RNA polymerase
   6758..7240    +  CDS            tadA: TADA_ECOLI - Also known as yfhC. Experimental evidence at protein level: Swiss-Prot protein existence level 1. Catalyzes the deamination of adenosine to inosine at the wobble position 34 of tRNA(Arg2). Essential for cell viability. From Escherichia coli (strain K12).
   7355..3236    +  CDS            dCas9 (fragment) (across the origin): catalytically dead mutant of the Cas9 endonuclease from the Streptococcus pyogenes Type II CRISPR/Cas system RNA-guided DNA-binding protein that lacks endonuclease activity due to the D10A mutation in the RuvC catalytic domain and the N863A mutation in the HNH catalytic domain
>Addgene plasmid #208310 | ABE-RA4.5 | addgene full sequence | sequence record 410365 | Addgene NGS Result
TCTGGCCGCCAAGAACCTGTCCGACGCCATCCTGCTGAGCGACATCCTGAGAGTGAACACCGAGATCACC
AAGGCCCCCCTGAGCGCCTCTATGATCAAGAGATACGACGAGCACCACCAGGACCTGACCCTGCTGAAAG
CTCTCGTGCGGCAGCAGCTGCCTGAGAAGTACAAAGAGATTTTCTTCGACCAGAGCAAGAACGGCTACGC
CGGCTACATTGACGGCGGAGCCAGCCAGGAAGAGTTCTACAAGTTCATCAAGCCCATCCTGGAAAAGATG
GACGGCACCGAGGAACTGCTCGTGAAGCTGAACAGAGAGGACCTGCTGCGGAAGCAGCGGACCTTCGACA
ACGGCAGCATCCCCCACCAGATCCACCTGGGAGAGCTGCACGCCATTCTGCGGCGGCAGGAAGATTTTTA
CCCATTCCTGAAGGACAACCGGGAAAAGATCGAGAAGATCCTGACCTTCCGCATCCCCTACTACGTGGGC
CCTCTGGCCAGGGGAAACAGCAGATTCGCCTGGATGACCAGAAAGAGCGAGGAAACCATCACCCCCTGGA
ACTTCGAGGAAGTGGTGGACAAGGGCGCTTCCGCCCAGAGCTTCATCGAGCGGATGACCAACTTCGATAA
GAACCTGCCCAACGAGAAGGTGCTGCCCAAGCACAGCCTGCTGTACGAGTACTTCACCGTGTATAACGAG
CTGACCAAAGTGAAATACGTGACCGAGGGAATGAGAAAGCCCGCCTTCCTGAGCGGCGAGCAGAAAAAGG
CCATCGTGGACCTGCTGTTCAAGACCAACCGGAAAGTGACCGTGAAGCAGCTGAAAGAGGACTACTTCAA
GAAAATCGAGTGCTTCGACTCCGTGGAAATCTCCGGCGTGGAAGATCGGTTCAACGCCTCCCTGGGCACA
TACCACGATCTGCTGAAAATTATCAAGGACAAGGACTTCCTGGACAATGAGGAAAACGAGGACATTCTGG
AAGATATCGTGCTGACCCTGACACTGTTTGAGGACAGAGAGATGATCGAGGAACGGCTGAAAACCTATGC
CCACCTGTTCGACGACAAAGTGATGAAGCAGCTGAAGCGGCGGAGATACACCGGCTGGGGCAGGCTGAGC
CGGAAGCTGATCAACGGCATCCGGGACAAGCAGTCCGGCAAGACAATCCTGGATTTCCTGAAGTCCGACG
GCTTCGCCAACAGAAACTTCATGCAGCTGATCCACGACGACAGCCTGACCTTTAAAGAGGACATCCAGAA
AGCCCAGGTGTCCGGCCAGGGCGATAGCCTGCACGAGCACATTGCCAATCTGGCCGGCAGCCCCGCCATT
AAGAAGGGCATCCTGCAGACAGTGAAGGTGGTGGACGAGCTCGTGAAAGTGATGGGCCGGCACAAGCCCG
AGAACATCGTGATCGAAATGGCCAGAGAGAACCAGACCACCCAGAAGGGACAGAAGAACAGCCGCGAGAG
AATGAAGCGGATCGAAGAGGGCATCAAAGAGCTGGGCAGCCAGATCCTGAAAGAACACCCCGTGGAAAAC
ACCCAGCTGCAGAACGAGAAGCTGTACCTGTACTACCTGCAGAATGGGCGGGATATGTACGTGGACCAGG
AACTGGACATCAACCGGCTGTCCGACTACGATGTGGACCATATCGTGCCTCAGAGCTTTCTGAAGGACGA
CTCCATCGACAACAAGGTGCTGACCAGAAGCGACAAGAACCGGGGCAAGAGCGACAACGTGCCCTCCGAA
GAGGTCGTGAAGAAGATGAAGAACTACTGGCGGCAGCTGCTGAACGCCAAGCTGATTACCCAGAGAAAGT
TCGACAATCTGACCAAGGCCGAGAGAGGCGGCCTGAGCGAACTGGATAAGGCCGGCTTCATCAAGAGACA
GCTGGTGGAAACCCGGCAGATCACAAAGCACGTGGCACAGATCCTGGACTCCCGGATGAACACTAAGTAC
GACGAGAATGACAAGCTGATCCGGGAAGTGAAAGTGATCACCCTGAAGTCCAAGCTGGTGTCCGATTTCC
GGAAGGATTTCCAGTTTTACAAAGTGCGCGAGATCAACAACTACCACCACGCCCACGACGCCTACCTGAA
CGCCGTCGTGGGAACCGCCCTGATCAAAAAGTACCCTAAGCTGGAAAGCGAGTTCGTGTACGGCGACTAC
AAGGTGTACGACGTGCGGAAGATGATCGCCAAGAGCGAGCAGGAAATCGGCAAGGCTACCGCCAAGTACT
TCTTCTACAGCAACATCATGAACTTTTTCAAGACCGAGATTACCCTGGCCAACGGCGAGATCCGGAAGCG
GCCTCTGATCGAGACAAACGGCGAAACCGGGGAGATCGTGTGGGATAAGGGCCGGGATTTTGCCACCGTG
CGGAAAGTGCTGAGCATGCCCCAAGTGAATATCGTGAAAAAGACCGAGGTGCAGACAGGCGGCTTCAGCA
AAGAGTCTATCCTGCCCAAGAGGAACAGCGATAAGCTGATCGCCAGAAAGAAGGACTGGGACCCTAAGAA
GTACGGCGGCTTCGACAGCCCCACCGTGGCCTATTCTGTGCTGGTGGTGGCCAAAGTGGAAAAGGGCAAG
TCCAAGAAACTGAAGAGTGTGAAAGAGCTGCTGGGGATCACCATCATGGAAAGAAGCAGCTTCGAGAAGA
ATCCCATCGACTTTCTGGAAGCCAAGGGCTACAAAGAAGTGAAAAAGGACCTGATCATCAAGCTGCCTAA
GTACTCCCTGTTCGAGCTGGAAAACGGCCGGAAGAGAATGCTGGCCTCTGCCGGCGAACTGCAGAAGGGA
AACGAACTGGCCCTGCCCTCCAAATATGTGAACTTCCTGTACCTGGCCAGCCACTATGAGAAGCTGAAGG
GCTCCCCCGAGGATAATGAGCAGAAACAGCTGTTTGTGGAACAGCACAAGCACTACCTGGACGAGATCAT
CGAGCAGATCAGCGAGTTCTCCAAGAGAGTGATCCTGGCCGACGCTAATCTGGACAAAGTGCTGTCCGCC
TACAACAAGCACCGGGATAAGCCCATCAGAGAGCAGGCCGAGAATATCATCCACCTGTTTACCCTGACCA
ATCTGGGAGCCCCTGCCGCCTTCAAGTACTTTGACACCACCATCGACCGGAAGAGGTACACCAGCACCAA
AGAGGTGCTGGACGCCACCCTGATCCACCAGAGCATCACCGGCCTGTACGAGACACGGATCGACCTGTCT
CAGCTGGGAGGTGACTCTGGCGGCTCAAAAAGAACCGCCGACGGCAGCGAATTCGAGCCCAAGAAGAAGA
GGAAAGTCTAACCGGTCATCATCACCATCACCATTGAGTTTAAACCCGCTGATCAGCCTCGACTGTGCCT
TCTAGTTGCCAGCCATCTGTTGTTTGCCCCTCCCCCGTGCCTTCCTTGACCCTGGAAGGTGCCACTCCCA
CTGTCCTTTCCTAATAAAATGAGGAAATTGCATCGCATTGTCTGAGTAGGTGTCATTCTATTCTGGGGGG
TGGGGTGGGGCAGGACAGCAAGGGGGAGGATTGGGAAGACAATAGCAGGCATGCTGGGGATGCGGTGGGC
TCTATGGCTTCTGAGGCGGAAAGAACCAGCTGGGGCTCGATACCGTCGACCTCTAGCTAGAGCTTGGCGT
AATCATGGTCATAGCTGTTTCCTGTGTGAAATTGTTATCCGCTCACAATTCCACACAACATACGAGCCGG
AAGCATAAAGTGTAAAGCCTAGGGTGCCTAATGAGTGAGCTAACTCACATTAATTGCGTTGCGCTCACTG
CCCGCTTTCCAGTCGGGAAACCTGTCGTGCCAGCTGCATTAATGAATCGGCCAACGCGCGGGGAGAGGCG
GTTTGCGTATTGGGCGCTCTTCCGCTTCCTCGCTCACTGACTCGCTGCGCTCGGTCGTTCGGCTGCGGCG
AGCGGTATCAGCTCACTCAAAGGCGGTAATACGGTTATCCACAGAATCAGGGGATAACGCAGGAAAGAAC
ATGTGAGCAAAAGGCCAGCAAAAGGCCAGGAACCGTAAAAAGGCCGCGTTGCTGGCGTTTTTCCATAGGC
TCCGCCCCCCTGACGAGCATCACAAAAATCGACGCTCAAGTCAGAGGTGGCGAAACCCGACAGGACTATA
AAGATACCAGGCGTTTCCCCCTGGAAGCTCCCTCGTGCGCTCTCCTGTTCCGACCCTGCCGCTTACCGGA
TACCTGTCCGCCTTTCTCCCTTCGGGAAGCGTGGCGCTTTCTCATAGCTCACGCTGTAGGTATCTCAGTT
CGGTGTAGGTCGTTCGCTCCAAGCTGGGCTGTGTGCACGAACCCCCCGTTCAGCCCGACCGCTGCGCCTT
ATCCGGTAACTATCGTCTTGAGTCCAACCCGGTAAGACACGACTTATCGCCACTGGCAGCAGCCACTGGT
AACAGGATTAGCAGAGCGAGGTATGTAGGCGGTGCTACAGAGTTCTTGAAGTGGTGGCCTAACTACGGCT
ACACTAGAAGAACAGTATTTGGTATCTGCGCTCTGCTGAAGCCAGTTACCTTCGGAAAAAGAGTTGGTAG
CTCTTGATCCGGCAAACAAACCACCGCTGGTAGCGGTGGTTTTTTTGTTTGCAAGCAGCAGATTACGCGC
AGAAAAAAAGGATCTCAAGAAGATCCTTTGATCTTTTCTACGGGGTCTGACACTCAGTGGAACGAAAACT
CACGTTAAGGGATTTTGGTCATGAGATTATCAAAAAGGATCTTCACCTAGATCCTTTTAAATTAAAAATG
AAGTTTTAAATCAATCTAAAGTATATATGAGTAAACTTGGTCTGACAGTTACCAATGCTTAATCAGTGAG
GCACCTATCTCAGCGATCTGTCTATTTCGTTCATCCATAGTTGCCTGACTCCCCGTCGTGTAGATAACTA
CGATACGGGAGGGCTTACCATCTGGCCCCAGTGCTGCAATGATACCGCGGCTACCACGCTCACCGGCTCC
AGATTTATCAGCAATAAACCAGCCAGCCGGAAGGGCCGAGCGCAGAAGTGGTCCTGCAACTTTATCCGCC
TCCATCCAGTCTATTAATTGTTGCCGGGAAGCTAGAGTAAGTAGTTCGCCAGTTAATAGTTTGCGCAACG
TTGTTGCCATTGCTACAGGCATCGTGGTGTCACGCTCGTCGTTTGGTATGGCTTCATTCAGCTCCGGTTC
CCAACGATCAAGGCGAGTTACATGATCCCCCATGTTGTGCAAAAAAGCGGTTAGCTCCTTCGGTCCTCCG
ATCGTTGTCAGAAGTAAGTTGGCCGCAGTGTTATCACTCATGGTTATGGCAGCACTGCATAATTCTCTTA
CTGTCATGCCATCCGTAAGATGCTTTTCTGTGACTGGTGAGTACTCAACCAAGTCATTCTGAGAATAGTG
TATGCGGCGACCGAGTTGCTCTTGCCCGGCGTCAATACGGGATAATACCGCGCCACATAGCAGAACTTTA
AAAGTGCTCATCATTGGAAAACGTTCTTCGGGGCGAAAACTCTCAAGGATCTTACCGCTGTTGAGATCCA
GTTCGATGTAACCCACTCGTGCACCCAACTGATCTTCAGCATCTTTTACTTTCACCAGCGTTTCTGGGTG
AGCAAAAACAGGAAGGCAAAATGCCGCAAAAAAGGGAATAAGGGCGACACGGAAATGTTGAATACTCATA
CTCTTCCTTTTTCAATATTATTGAAGCATTTATCAGGGTTATTGTCTCATGAGCGGATACATATTTGAAT
GTATTTAGAAAAATAAACAAATAGGGGTTCCGCGCACATTTCCCCGAAAAGTGCCACCTGACGTCGACGG
ATCGGGAGATCGATCTCCCGATCCCCTAGGGTCGACTCTCAGTACAATCTGCTCTGATGCCGCATAGTTA
AGCCAGTATCTGCTCCCTGCTTGTGTGTTGGAGGTCGCTGAGTAGTGCGCGAGCAAAATTTAAGCTACAA
CAAGGCAAGGCTTGACCGACAATTGCATGAAGAATCTGCTTAGGGTTAGGCGTTTTGCGCTGCTTCGCGA
TGTACGGGCCAGATATACGCGTTGACATTGATTATTGACTAGTTATTAATAGTAATCAATTACGGGGTCA
TTAGTTCATAGCCCATATATGGAGTTCCGCGTTACATAACTTACGGTAAATGGCCCGCCTGGCTGACCGC
CCAACGACCCCCGCCCATTGACGTCAATAATGACGTATGTTCCCATAGTAACGCCAATAGGGACTTTCCA
TTGACGTCAATGGGTGGAGTATTTACGGTAAACTGCCCACTTGGCAGTACATCAAGTGTATCATATGCCA
AGTACGCCCCCTATTGACGTCAATGACGGTAAATGGCCCGCCTGGCATTATGCCCAGTACATGACCTTAT
GGGACTTTCCTACTTGGCAGTACATCTACGTATTAGTCATCGCTATTACCATGGTGATGCGGTTTTGGCA
GTACATCAATGGGCGTGGATAGCGGTTTGACTCACGGGGATTTCCAAGTCTCCACCCCATTGACGTCAAT
GGGAGTTTGTTTTGGCACCAAAATCAACGGGACTTTCCAAAATGTCGTAACAACTCCGCCCCATTGACGC
AAATGGGCGGTAGGCGTGTACGGTGGGAGGTCTATATAAGCAGAGCTGGTTTAGTGAACCGTCAGATCCG
CTAGAGATCCGCGGCCGCTAATACGACTCACTATAGGGAGAGCCGCCACCATGAAACGGACAGCCGACGG
AAGCGAGTTCGAGTCACCAAAGAAGAAGCGGAAAGTCATGTCTGAAGTCGAGTTTAGCCACGAGTATTGG
ATGAGGCACGCACTGACCCTGGCAAAGCGAGCATGGGATGAAAGAGAAGTCCCCGTGGGCGCCGTGCTGG
TGCACAACAATAGAGTGATCGGAGAGGGATGGAACAGGGCAATCGGCCACCACGACCCTACCGCACACGC
AGAGATCATGGCACTGAGGCAGGGAGGCCTGGTCATGCAGAATTACCGCCTGTTCGATGCCACCCTGTAT
GTGACACTGGAGCCATGCGTGATGTGCGCAGGAGCAATGATCCACAGCAGGATCGGAAGAGTGGTGTTCG
GAGTGCGGGGCGCCAGGCACGGCGCAGCAGGCTCCCTGATGAATGTGCTGCACTACCCCGGCATAAAGCA
CCGGGTGGAGATCACAGAGGGAATCCTGGCAGACGAGTGCGCCGCCCTGCTGAGCCGTTTCTTTAGAATG
CCGAGACGGGTGTTCAAGGCCCAGAAGAAGGCACAGAGCTCCATCGACTCTGGAGGATCTAGCGGAGGAT
CCTCTGGCAGCGAGACACCAGGAACAAGCGAGTCAGCAACACCAGAGAGCAGTGGCGGCAGCAGCGGCGG
CAGCGACAAGAAGTACAGCATCGGCCTGGCCATCGGCACCAACTCTGTGGGCTGGGCCGTGATCACCGAC
GAGTACAAGGTGCCCAGCAAGAAATTCAAGGTGCTGGGCAACACCGACCGGCACAGCATCAAGAAGAACC
TGATCGGAGCCCTGCTGTTCGACAGCGGCGAAACAGCCGAGGCCACCCGGCTGAAGAGAACCGCCAGAAG
AAGATACACCAGACGGAAGAACCGGATCTGCTATCTGCAAGAGATCTTCAGCAACGAGATGGCCAAGGTG
GACGACAGCTTCTTCCACAGACTGGAAGAGTCCTTCCTGGTGGAAGAGGATAAGAAGCACGAGCGGCACC
CCATCTTCGGCAACATCGTGGACGAGGTGGCCTACCACGAGAAGTACCCCACCATCTACCACCTGAGAAA
GAAACTGGTGGACAGCACCGACAAGGCCGACCTGCGGCTGATCTATCTGGCCCTGGCCCACATGATCAAG
TTCCGGGGCCACTTCCTGATCGAGGGCGACCTGAACCCCGACAACAGCGACGTGGACAAGCTGTTCATCC
AGCTGGTGCAGACCTACAACCAGCTGTTCGAGGAAAACCCCATCAACGCCAGCGGCGTGGACGCCAAGGC
CATCCTGTCTGCCAGACTGAGCAAGAGCAGACGGCTGGAAAATCTGATCGCCCAGCTGCCCGGCGAAAAG
AAGAATGGCCTGTTCGGAAACCTGATTGCCCTGAGCCTGGGCCTGACCCCCAACTTCAAGAGCAACTTCG
ACCTGGCCGAGGATGCCAAACTGCAGCTGAGCAAGGACACCTACGACGACGACCTGGACAACCTGCTGGC
CCAGATCGGCGACCAGTACGCCGACCTGTT
